>Addgene plasmid #79438 | pLNHA-C1-Hs4E-BP1 | depositor full sequence | sequence record 148595 | pLNHA-C1-Hs4E-BP1 sequence 4495 bps
TAGTTATTAATAGTAATCAATTACGGGGTCATTAGTTCATAGCCCATATATGGAGTTCCGCGTTACATAA
CTTACGGTAAATGGCCCGCCTGGCTGACCGCCCAACGACCCCCGCCCATTGACGTCAATAATGACGTATG
TTCCCATAGTAACGCCAATAGGGACTTTCCATTGACGTCAATGGGTGGAGTATTTACGGTAAACTGCCCA
CTTGGCAGTACATCAAGTGTATCATATGCCAAGTACGCCCCCTATTGACGTCAATGACGGTAAATGGCCC
GCCTGGCATTATGCCCAGTACATGACCTTATGGGACTTTCCTACTTGGCAGTACATCTACGTATTAGTCA
TCGCTATTACCATGGTGATGCGGTTTTGGCAGTACATCAATGGGCGTGGATAGCGGTTTGACTCACGGGG
ATTTCCAAGTCTCCACCCCATTGACGTCAATGGGAGTTTGTTTTGGCACCAAAATCAACGGGACTTTCCA
AAATGTCGTAACAACTCCGCCCCATTGACGCAAATGGGCGGTAGGCGTGTACGGTGGGAGGTCTATATAA
GCAGAGCTCTCTGGCTAACTAGAGAACCCACTGCTTACTGGCTTATCGAAATTAATACGACTCACTATAG
GGAGACCCAAGCTCTAGCGCTACCGGTCGCCACCATGGACGCACAAACACGACGACGTGAGCGTCGCGCT
GAGAAACAAGCTCAATGGAAAGCTGCAAACGGTGGATCTCCTCCACATATGGCTTACCCATACGATGTTC
CAGATTACGCTCCTCCATCTCGAGCTATGTCCGGGGGCAGCAGCTGCAGCCAGACCCCAAGCCGGGCCAT
CCCCGCCACTCGCCGGGTGGTGCTCGGCGACGGCGTGCAGCTCCCGCCCGGGGACTACAGCACGACCCCC
GGCGGCACGCTCTTCAGCACCACCCCGGGAGGTACCAGGATCATCTATGACCGGAAATTCCTGATGGAGT
GTCGGAACTCACCTGTGACCAAAACACCCCCAAGGGATCTGCCCACCATTCCGGGGGTCACCAGCCCTTC
CAGTGATGAGCCCCCCATGGAAGCCAGCCAGAGCCACCTGCGCAATAGCCCAGAAGATAAGCGGGCGGGC
GGTGAAGAGTCACAGTTTGAGATGGACATTTAAGGATCCACCGGATCTAGATAACTGATCATAATCAGCC
ATACCACATTTGTAGAGGTTTTACTTGCTTTAAAAAACCTCCCACACCTCCCCCTGAACCTGAAACATAA
AATGAATGCAATTGTTGTTGTTAACTTGTTTATTGCAGCTTATAATGGTTACAAATAAAGCAATAGCATC
ACAAATTTCACAAATAAAGCATTTTTTTCACTGCATTCTAGTTGTGGTTTGTCCAAACTCATCAATGTAT
CTTAACGCGTAAATTGTAAGCGTTAATATTTTGTTAAAATTCGCGTTAAATTTTTGTTAAATCAGCTCAT
TTTTTAACCAATAGGCCGAAATCGGCAAAATCCCTTATAAATCAAAAGAATAGACCGAGATAGGGT
[37 nt withheld, positions 1537-1573]
AAAGAACGTGGACTCCAACGTCAAAGG
[49 nt withheld, positions 1601-1649]
T
[91 nt withheld, positions 1651-1741]
G
[124 nt withheld, positions 1743-1866]
CAGGTGGCACTTTTCGGGGAAATGTGCGCGGAACCCCTATTTGTTTATTTTTCTAAATACATTCAAATAT
GTATCCGCTCATGAGACAATAACCCTGATAAATGCTTCAATAATATTGAAAAAGGAAGAGTCCTGAGGCG
GAAAGAACCAGCTGTGGAATGTGTGTCAGTTAGGGTGTGGAAAGTCCCCAGGCTCCCCAGCAGGCAGAAG
TATGCAAAGCATGCATCTCAATTAGTCAGCAACCAGGTGTGGAAAGTCCCCAGGCTCCCCAGCAGGCAGA
AGTATGCAAAGCATGCATCTCAATTAGTCAGCAACCATAGTCCCGCCCCTAACTCCGCCCATCCCGCCCC
TAACTCCGCCCAGTTCCGCCCATTCTCCGCCCCATGGCTGACTAATTTTTTTTATTTATGCAGAGGCCGA
GGCCGCCTCGGCCTCTGAGCTATTCCAGAAGTAGTGAGGAGGCTTTTTTGGAGGCCTAGGCTTTTGCAAA
GATCGATCAAGAGACAGGATGAGGATCGTTTCGCATGATTGAACAAGATGGATTGCACGCAGGTTCTCCG
GCCGCTTGGGTGGAGAGGCTATTCGGCTATGACTGGGCACAACAGACAATCGGCTGCTCTGATGCCGCCG
TGTTCCGGCTGTCAGCGCAGGGGCGCCCGGTTCTTTTTGTCAAGACCGACCTGTCCGGTGCCCTGAATGA
ACTGCAAGACGAGGCAGCGCGGCTATCGTGGCTGGCCACGACGGGCGTTCCTTGCGCAGCTGTGCTCGAC
GTTGTCACTGAAGCGGGAAGGGACTGGCTGCTATTGGGCGAAGTGCCGGGGCAGGATCTCCTGTCATCTC
ACCTTGCTCCTGCCGAGAAAGTATCCATCATGGCTGATGCAATGCGGCGGCTGCATACGCTTGATCCGGC
TACCTGCCCATTCGACCACCAAGCGAAACATCGCATCGAGCGAGCACGTACTCGGATGGAAGCCGGTCTT
GTCGATCAGGATGATCTGGACGAAGAGCATCAGGGGCTCGCGCCAGCCGAACTGTTCGCCAGGCTCAAGG
CGAGCATGCCCGACGGCGAGGATCTCGTCGTGACCCATGGCGATGCCTGCTTGCCGAATATCATGGTGGA
AAATGGCCGCTTTTCTGGATTCATCGACTGTGGCCGGCTGGGTGTGGCGGACCGCTATCAGGACATAGCG
TTGGCTACCCGTGATATTGCTGAAGAGCTTGGCGGCGAATGGGCTGACCGCTTCCTCGTGCTTTACGGTA
TCGCCGCTCCCGATTCGCAGCGCATCGCCTTCTATCGCCTTCTTGACGAGTTCTTCTGAGCGGGACTCTG
GGGTTCGAAATGACCGACCAAGCGACGCCCAACCTGCCATCACGAGATTTCGATTCCACCGCCGCCTTCT
ATGAAAGGTTGGGCTTCGGAATCGTTTTCCGGGACGCCGGCTGGATGATCCTCCAGCGCGGGGATCTCAT
GCTGGAGTTCTTCGCCCACCCTAGGGGGAGGCTAACTGAAACACGGAAGGAGACAATACCGGAAGGAACC
CGCGCTATGACGGCAATAAAAAGACAGAATAAAACGCACGGTGTTGGGTCGTTTGTTCATAAACGCGGGG
TTCGGTCCCAGGGCTGGCACTCTGTCGATACCCCACCGAGACCCCATTGGGGCCAATACGCCCGCGTTTC
TTCCTTTTCCCCACCCCACCCCCCAAGTTCGGGTGAAGGCCCAGGGCTCGCAGCCAACGTCGGGGCGGCA
GGCCCTGCCATAGCCTCAGGTTACTCATATATACTTTAGATTGATTTAAAACTTCATTTTTAATTTAAAA
GGATCTAGGTGAAGATCCTTTTTGATAATCTCATGACCAAAATCCCTTAACGTGAGTTTTCGTTCCACTG
AGCGTCAGACCCCGTAGAAAAGATCAAAGGATCTTCTTGAGATCCTTTTTTTCTGCGCGTAATCTGCTGC
TTGCAAACAAAAAAACCACCGCTACCAGCGGTGGTTTGTTTGCCGGATCAAGAGCTACCAACTCTTTTTC
CGAAGGTAACTGGCTTCAGCAGAGCGCAGATACCAAATACTGTCCTTCTAGTGTAGCCGTAGTTAGGCCA
CCACTTCAAGAACTCTGTAGCACCGCCTACATACCTCGCTCTGCTAATCCTGTTACCAGTGGCTGCTGCC
AGTGGCGATAAGTCGTGTCTTACCGGGTTGGACTCAAGACGATAGTTACCGGATAAGGCGCAGCGGTCGG
GCTGAACGGGGGGTTCGTGCACACAGCCCAGCTTGGAGCGAACGACCTACACCGAACTGAGATACCTACA
GCGTGAGCTATGAGAAAGCGCCACGCTTCCCGAAGGGAGAAAGGCGGACAGGTATCCGGTAAGCGGCAGG
GTCGGAACAGGAGAGCGCACGAGGGAGCTTCCAGGGGGAAACGCCTGGTATCTTTATAGTCCTGTCGGGT
TTCGCCACCTCTGACTTGAGCGTCGATTTTTGTGATGCTCGTCAGGGGGGCGGAGCCTATGGAAAAACGC
CAGCAACGCGGCCTTTTTACGGTTCCTGGCCTTTTGCTGGCCTTTTGCTCACATGTTCTTTCCTGCGTTA
TCCCCTGATTCTGTGGATAACCGTATTACCGCCATGCAT
Features (pLannotate 1.2.2; 17 found; start..end, strand, type, name):
     61..364     +  enhancer       CMV enhancer: human cytomegalovirus immediate early enhancer
    365..568     +  promoter       CMV promoter: human cytomegalovirus (CMV) immediate early promoter
    564..597     +  LTR            5' LTR (truncated) (fragment): truncated 5' long terminal repeat (LTR) from HIV-1
    613..631     +  promoter       T7 promoter: promoter for bacteriophage T7 RNA polymerase
    665..730     +  CDS            N (fragment): REGN_LAMBD - Experimental evidence at protein level: Swiss-Prot protein existence level 1. Plays a role as a transcriptional antitermination factor that allows the virus to initiate its lytic phase. Activates expression of the delayed viral early genes by modifying host RNA polymerase (RNAP) into a form that is resistant to termination signals. This antitermination function requires the host NusA protein which serves to stabilize the interaction between antitermination protein N and host RNA polymerase. From Escherichia phage lambda (Bacteriophage lambda).
    755..781     +  CDS            3xHA (fragment): three tandem HA epitope tags
    797..1150    +  CDS            EIF4EBP1: 4EBP1_HUMAN - Experimental evidence at protein level: Swiss-Prot protein existence level 1. Repressor of translation initiation that regulates EIF4E activity by preventing its assembly into the eIF4F complex: hypophosphorylated form competes with EIF4G1/EIF4G3 and strongly binds to EIF4E, leading to repress translation. In contrast, hyperphosphorylated form dissociates from EIF4E, allowing interaction between EIF4G1/EIF4G3 and EIF4E, leading to initiation of translation. Mediates the regulation of protein translation by hormones, growth factors and other stimuli that signal through the MAP kin
   1176..1260    +  CDS            large T antigen (fragment): large T antigen from SV40 (simian virus 40)
   1283..1404    +  polyA_signal   SV40 poly(A) signal: SV40 polyadenylation signal
   1438..1866    -  rep_origin     f1 ori (sequence partly withheld): f1 bacteriophage origin of replication; arrow indicates direction of (+) strand synthesis
   1893..1997    +  promoter       AmpR promoter: bla
   1999..2356    +  promoter       SV40 promoter: SV40 enhancer and early promoter
   2391..3185    +  CDS            NeoR/KanR: aminoglycoside phosphotransferase from Tn5; aph(3')-II (or nptII); confers resistance to neomycin, kanamycin, and G418 (Geneticin®)
   3206..3358    +  CDS            ble (fragment): BLE_KLEPN - Experimental evidence at protein level: Swiss-Prot protein existence level 1. Binding protein with a strong affinity to the bleomycin family of antibiotics. Binds to CL990; an antimitotic-antibiotic compound. From Klebsiella pneumoniae.
   3417..3464    +  polyA_signal   HSV TK poly(A) signal: herpes simplex virus thymidine kinase polyadenylation signal (Cole and Stacy, 1985)
   3555..3571    -  polyA_signal   bGH poly(A) signal (fragment): bovine growth hormone polyadenylation signal
   3793..4381    +  rep_origin     ori: high-copy-number ColE1/pMB1/pBR322/pUC origin of replication
