[The description below was written by a language model from this plasmid's Addgene catalogue record and pLannotate feature annotations shown in this document.]
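Description:
pLNHA-C1-Hs4E-BP1 is a mammalian expression plasmid built on pLNHA-C1, a Clontech C1-type backbone. It produces human 4E-BP1 (EIF4EBP1, also called PHAS-I) fused at its N terminus to a lambdaN peptide and an HA epitope. The plasmid replicates in E. coli from a high-copy ColE1/pUC-type origin and is selected with kanamycin. The resistance gene is the Tn5 NeoR/KanR aminoglycoside phosphotransferase. It sits behind tandem bacterial (AmpR-type) and SV40 early promoters and ends in an HSV TK polyadenylation signal, so the same cassette can confer G418 resistance in mammalian cells. An f1 origin is also annotated. The catalogue gives a total size of 4177 bp, whereas the depositor's full sequence is 4495 nt; the record does not explain this discrepancy.

Expression is driven by the CMV immediate-early enhancer and promoter, with a short T7 promoter annotated just downstream. The open reading frame begins with a fragment of the bacteriophage lambda N protein, followed by an HA tag sequence (detected as a partial match to a 3xHA element). The roughly 357 bp 4E-BP1 coding sequence comes next, cloned between XhoI and BamHI sites that both remain intact, and an SV40 poly(A) signal terminates the transcript. A few small hits in the feature table (HIV-1 LTR, large T antigen, ble and bGH poly(A) fragments) look like incidental partial matches rather than functional parts.

4E-BP1 represses translation by binding eIF4E and blocking its assembly into the eIF4F complex. In general, the lambdaN peptide binds BoxB RNA hairpins, which allows a fused protein to be tethered to a BoxB-containing reporter mRNA, while HA allows detection or immunoprecipitation. The record itself states only that the plasmid expresses the tagged protein in mammalian cells, in connection with structural work on 4E-BP–eIF4E complexes.
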