Addgene plasmid #79438: pLNHA-C1-Hs4E-BP1
Purpose: Expresses lambdaN-HA-tagged human 4E-BP1 in Mammalian cells
Depositing lab: Elisa Izaurralde. Depositing organization: Max Planck Institute for Developmental Biology. Publication: Molecular architecture of 4E-BP translational inhibitors bound to eIF4E. Peter D, Igreja C, Weber R, Wohlbold L, Weiler C, Ebertsch L, Weichenrieder O, Izaurralde E. Mol Cell. 2015 Mar 19;57(6):1074-87. doi: 10.1016/j.molcel.2015.01.017. Epub 2015 Feb 19. PubMed 25702871.
Backbone
  Vector backbone: pLNHA-C1
  Backbone manufacturer: Clontech
  Backbone size w/o insert (bp): 4138
  Total vector size (bp): 4177
  Vector type: Mammalian Expression
Growth in bacteria
  Bacterial resistance: Kanamycin, 50 μg/mL
  Growth temperature: 37°C
  Growth strain: DH5alpha
  Copy number: High Copy
Gene/Insert
  Gene/Insert name: Hs4E-BP1 (alt names: PHAS-I; eIF4E-binding protein 1)
  Species: H. sapiens (human)
  Insert size (bp): 357
  GenBank ID: NM_004095
  Entrez Gene: EIF4EBP1 (a.k.a. 4E-BP1, 4EBP1, BP-1, PHAS-I)
  Promoter: CMV
  Tag / fusion protein: lambdaN-HA (N terminal on backbone)
  Cloning method: Restriction Enzyme; 5′ cloning site XhoI (not destroyed); 3′ cloning site BamHI (not destroyed)
  Sequencing primers: 5′ CMV-forw
Terms and licenses: Academic/Nonprofit Terms; Industry Terms: Not Available to Industry
How to cite: pLNHA-C1-Hs4E-BP1 was a gift from Elisa Izaurralde (Addgene plasmid # 79438 ; http://n2t.net/addgene:79438 ; RRID:Addgene_79438)
