>Addgene plasmid #79438 | pLNHA-C1-Hs4E-BP1 | addgene partial sequence | sequence record 153182 | CMV-F 5'-CGCAAATGGGCGGTAGGCGTG-3'
AGCAGAGCTCTCTGGCTAACTAGAGAACCCACTGCTTACTGGCTTATCGAAATTAATACGACTCACTATA
GGGAGACCCAAGCTCTAGCGCTACCGGTCGCCACCATGGACGCACAAACACGACGACGTGAGCGTCGCGC
TGAGAAACAAGCTCAATGGAAAGCTGCAAACGGTGGATCTCCTCCACATATGGCTTACCCATACGATGTT
CCAGATTACGCTCCTCCATCTCGAGCTATGTCCGGGGGCAGCAGCTGCAGCCAGACCCCAAGCCGGGCCA
TCCCCGCCACTCGCCGGGTGGTGCTCGGCGACGGCGTGCAGCTCCCGCCCGGGGACTACAGCACGACCCC
CGGCGGCACGCTCTTCAGCACCACCCCGGGAGGTACCAGGATCATCTATGACCGGAAATTCCTGATGGAG
TGTCGGAACTCACCTGTGACCAAAACACCCCCAAGGGATCTGCCCACCATTCCGGGGGTCACCAGCCCTT
CCAGTGATGAGCCCCCCATGGAAGCCAGCCAGAGCCACCTGCGCAATAGCCCAGAAGATAAGCGGGCGGG
CGGTGAAGAGTCACAGTTTGAGATGGACATTTAAGGATCCACCGGATCTAGATAACTGATCATAATCAGC
CATACCACATTTGTAGAGGTTTTACTTGCTTTAAAAAACCTCCCACACCTCCCCCTGAACCTGAAACATA
AAATGAATGCAATTGTTGTTGTTAACTTGTTTATTGCAGCTTATAATGGTTACAAATAAAGCAATAGCAT
CACAAATTTCACAAATAAAGCATTTTTTTCACTGCATTCTAGTTGTGGTTTGTCCAAACTCATCAATGTA
TCTTAACGCGTAAATTGTAAGCGTTAATATTTTGTTAAAATTCGCGTTAAATTTTTGTTAAATCAGCTCA
TTTTTTAACCAATAGGCCGAAATCGGCAAAATCCCTTATAAATCAAAAGAATAGACCGAGATAGGGT
[37 nt withheld, positions 978-1014]
AAAGAA
