>Addgene plasmid #79438 | pLNHA-C1-Hs4E-BP1 | addgene partial sequence | sequence record 153183 | SV40pA-R 5'-GAAATTTGTGATGCTATTGC-3'
CTGCAATAAACAAGTTAACAACAACAATTGCATTCATTTTATGTTTCAGGTTCAGGGGGAGGTGTGGGAG
GTTTTTTAAAGCAAGTAAAACCTCTACAAATGTGGTATGGCTGATTATGATCAGTTATCTAGATCCGGTG
GATCCTTAAATGTCCATCTCAAACTGTGACTCTTCACCGCCCGCCCGCTTATCTTCTGGGCTATTGCGCA
GGTGGCTCTGGCTGGCTTCCATGGGGGGCTCATCACTGGAAGGGCTGGTGACCCCCGGAATGGTGGGCAG
ATCCCTTGGGGGTGTTTTGGTCACAGGTGAGTTCCGACACTCCATCAGGAATTTCCGGTCATAGATGATC
CTGGTACCTCCCGGGGTGGTGCTGAAGAGCGTGCCGCCGGGGGTCGTGCTGTAGTCCCCGGGCGGGAGCT
GCACGCCGTCGCCGAGCACCACCCGGCGAGTGGCGGGGATGGCCCGGCTTGGGGTCTGGCTGCAGCTGCT
GCCCCCGGACATAGCTCGAGATGGAGGAGCGTAATCTGGAACATCGTATGGGTAAGCCATATGTGGAGGA
GATCCACCGTTTGCAGCTTTCCATTGAGCTTGTTTCTCAGCGCGACGCTCACGTCGTCGTGTTTGTGCGT
CCATGGTGGCGACCGGTAGCGCTAGAGCTTGGGTCTCCCTATAGTGAGTCGTATTAATTTCGATAAGCCA
GTAAGCAGTGGGTTCTCTAGTTAGCCAGAGAGCTCTGCTTATATAGACCTCCCACCGTACACGCCTACCG
CCCATTTGCGTCAATGGGGCGGAGTTGTTACGACATTTTGGAAAGTCCCGTTGATTTTGGTGCCAAAACA
AACTCCCATTGACGTCAATGGGGTGGAGACTTGGAAATCCCCGTGAGTCAAACCGCTATCCACGCCCATT
GATGTACTGCCAAAACCGCATCACCATGGTAATAGCGATGACTAATACGTAGATGTACTGCCAAGTAGGA
AAGTCCCATAAGGTCATGTACTGGGC
